Addgene plasmid #245660: pICSL13016A
Purpose: Level 0 Golden Gate part Ubiquitin (ZmUbi) promoter, GGAG - CCAT
Depositing lab: Mark Youles. Depositing organization: Sainsbury Laboratory, Norwich.
Backbone
  Vector backbone: pICSL01008
  Backbone size w/o insert (bp): 2249
  Vector type: Synthetic Biology
Growth in bacteria
  Bacterial resistance: Spectinomycin, 50 μg/mL
  Growth temperature: 37°C
  Growth strain: DH5alpha
  Copy number: High Copy
Gene/Insert
  Gene/Insert name: Ubiquitin (ZmUbi) promoter
  Species: Zea mays
  Insert size (bp): 1991
  Mutation: BsaI/BpiI sites removed by point-mutation
  Cloning method: Restriction Enzyme; 5′ cloning site BsaI (destroyed during cloning); 3′ cloning site BsaI (destroyed during cloning)
  Sequencing primers: 5′ TCACATGTTCTTTCCTGCG; 3′ GTCTCATGAGCGGATACATATTTGAATG
Terms and licenses: Academic/Nonprofit Terms; Industry Terms: Not Available to Industry
Depositor comments: Level 0 promoter module used for GoldenGate assemblies using the MoClo overhang syntax
How to cite: pICSL13016A was a gift from Mark Youles (Addgene plasmid # 245660 ; http://n2t.net/addgene:245660 ; RRID:Addgene_245660)
