[The description below was written by a language model from this plasmid's Addgene catalogue record and pLannotate feature annotations shown in this document.]
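Description:
pICSL13016A is a Level 0 Golden Gate (MoClo syntax) part plasmid that stores the maize (Zea mays) polyubiquitin ZmUbi promoter as a standardised promoter module. It is built on the small pICSL01008 acceptor backbone and is propagated in E. coli from a high-copy ColE1/pUC-type origin. Selection is with spectinomycin, conferred by an aadA aminoglycoside adenylyltransferase gene. The feature table places aadA downstream of a bla (AmpR) promoter. Short fragments annotated as integrase, gentamicin acetyltransferase and lacI also appear around the cassette. These look like remnants of the sequences from which the resistance cassette and backbone were derived, not functional genes.

The payload is the roughly 2 kb Ubi promoter, which makes up nearly half of the 4.2 kb plasmid. Internal BsaI and BpiI recognition sites were removed by point mutation, so the part is not cut internally by the Type IIS enzymes used in Golden Gate assembly. The module is defined by GGAG and CCAT fusion overhangs. In the MoClo convention, these mark a promoter-type part that starts at the upstream end of a transcription unit and ends at the junction with the next downstream part. The record lists the BsaI cloning sites as destroyed during cloning, and it does not annotate the flanking release sites.

The plasmid carries no coding sequence, terminator or plant selection marker, so it is a building block and not an expression vector. It is intended to be combined with compatible Level 0 parts in one-pot Golden Gate reactions to build Level 1 transcription units. The maize ubiquitin promoter is widely used for strong constitutive expression, particularly in cereals and other monocots.
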