Features (pLannotate 1.2.2; 7 found; start..end, strand, type, name):
      1..589     +  rep_origin     ori: high-copy-number ColE1/pMB1/pBR322/pUC origin of replication
    772..821     +  CDS            lacI (fragment): lac repressor; lacI; The lac repressor binds to the lac operator to inhibit transcription in E. coli. This inhibition can be relieved by adding lactose or isopropyl-β-D-thiogalactopyranoside (IPTG).
    841..2827    +  promoter       Ubi promoter: maize polyubiquitin gene promoter
   2954..3058    +  promoter       AmpR promoter: bla
   3049..3129    -  CDS            int (fragment): INT2_ECOLX - Protein inferred from homology: Swiss-Prot protein existence level 3. Putative integrase believed to be involved in the insertion of antibiotic resistance genes into plasmids and transposons. From Escherichia coli.
   3217..3273    +  CDS            GmR (fragment): gentamycin acetyltransferase; aacC1; confers resistance to gentamycin
   3280..4068    +  CDS            aadA: S3AD_ECOLX - Experimental evidence at protein level: Swiss-Prot protein existence level 1. Mediates bacterial resistance to the antibiotics streptomycin and spectinomycin. From Escherichia coli.
>Addgene plasmid #245660 | pICSL13016A | addgene full sequence | sequence record 495554 | Addgene NGS Result
TTGAGATCCTTTTTTTCTGCGCGTAATCTGCTGCTTGCAAACAAAAAAACCACCGCTACCAGCGGTGGTT
TGTTTGCCGGATCAAGAGCTACCAACTCTTTTTCCGAAGGTAACTGGCTTCAGCAGAGCGCAGATACCAA
ATACTGTTCTTCTAGTGTAGCCGTAGTTAGGCCACCACTTCAAGAACTCTGTAGCACCGCCTACATACCT
CGCTCTGCTAATCCTGTTACCAGTGGCTGCTGCCAGTGGCGATAAGTCGTGTCTTACCGGGTTGGACTCA
AGACGATAGTTACCGGATAAGGCGCAGCGGTCGGGCTGAACGGGGGGTTCGTGCACACAGCCCAGCTTGG
AGCGAACGACCTACACCGAACTGAGATACCTACAGCGTGAGCTATGAGAAAGCGCCACGCTTCCCGAAGG
GAGAAAGGCGGACAGGTATCCGGTAAGCGGCAGGGTCGGAACAGGAGAGCGCACGAGGGAGCTTCCAGGG
GGAAACGCCTGGTATCTTTATAGTCCTGTCGGGTTTCGCCACCTCTGACTTGAGCGTCGATTTTTGTGAT
GCTCGTCAGGGGGGCGGAGCCTATGGAAAAACGCCAGCAACGCGGCCTTTTTACGGTTCCTGGCCTTTTG
CTGGCCTTTTGCTCACATGTTCTTTCCTGCGTTATCCCCTGATTCTGTGGATAACCGTATTACCGCCTTT
GAGTGAGCTGATACCGCTCGCCGCAGCCGAACGACCGAGCGCAGCGAGTCAGTGAGCGAGGAAGCGGAAG
AGCGCCCAATACGCAAACCGCCTCTCCCCGCGCGTTGGCCGATTCATTAATCACTCTGTGGTCTCAGGAG
GTGCAGCGTGACCCGGTCGTGCCCCTCTCTAGAGATAATGAGCATTGCATGTCTAAGTTATAAAAAATTA
CCACATATTTTTTTTGTCACACTTGTTTGAAGTGCAGTTTATCTATCTTTATACATATATTTAAACTTTA
CTCTACGAATAATATAATCTATAGTACTACAATAATATCAGTGTTTTAGAGAATCATATAAATGAACAGT
TAGACATGGTCTAAAGGACAATTGAGTATTTTGACAACAGGACTCTACAGTTTTATCTTTTTAGTGTGCA
TGTGTTCTCCTTTTTTTTTGCAAATAGCTTCACCTATATAATACTTCATCCATTTTATTAGTACATCCAT
TTAGGGTTTAGGGTTAATGGTTTTTATAGACTAATTTTTTTAGTACATCTATTTTATTCTATTTTAGCCT
CTAAATTAAGAAAACTAAAACTCTATTTTAGTTTTTTTATTTAATAATTTAGATATAAAATAGAATAAAA
TAAAGTGACTAAAAATTAAACAAATACCCTTTAAGAAATTAAAAAAACTAAGGAAACATTTTTCTTGTTT
CGAGTAGATAATGCCAGCCTGTTAAACGCCGTCGACGAGTCTAACGGACACCAACCAGCGAACCAGCAGC
GTCGCGTCGGGCCAAGCGAAGCAGACGGCACGGCATCTCTGTCGCTGCCTCTGGACCCCTCTCGAGAGTT
CCGCTCCACCGTTGGACTTGCTCCGCTGTCGGCATCCAGAAATTGCGTGGCGGAGCGGCAGACGTGAGCC
GGCACGGCAGGCGGCCTCCTCCTCCTCTCACGGCACGGCAGCTACGGGGGATTCCTTTCCCACCGCTCCT
TCGCTTTCCCTTCCTCGCCCGCCGTAATAAATAGACACCCCCTCCACACCCTCTTTCCCCAACCTCGTGT
TGTTCGGAGCGCACACACACACAACCAGATCTCCCCCAAATCCACCCGTCGGCACCTCCGCTTCAAGGTA
CGCCGCTCGTCCTCCCCCCCCCCCCCTCTCTACCTTCTCTAGATCGGCGTTCCGGTCCATGGTTAGGGCC
CGGTAGTTCTACTTCTGTTCATGTTTGTGTTAGATCCGTGTTTGTGTTAGATCCGTGCTGCTAGCGTTCG
TACACGGATGCGACCTGTACGTCAGACACGTTCTGATTGCTAACTTGCCAGTGTTTCTCTTTGGGGAATC
CTGGGATGGCTCTAGCCGTTCCGCAGACGGGATCGATTTCATGATTTTTTTTGTTTCGTTGCATAGGGTT
TGGTTTGCCCTTTTCCTTTATTTCAATATATGCCGTGCACTTGTTTGTCGGGTCATCTTTTCATGCTTTT
TTTTGTCTTGGTTGTGATGATGTGGTCTGGTTGGGCGGTCGTTCTAGATCGGAGTAGAATTCTGTTTCAA
ACTACCTGGTGGATTTATTAATTTTGGATCTGTATGTGTGTGCCATACATATTCATAGTTACGAATTGAA
GATGATGGATGGAAATATCGATCTAGGATAGGTATACATGTTGATGCGGGTTTTACTGATGCATATACAG
AGATGCTTTTTGTTCGCTTGGTTGTGATGATGTGGTGTGGTTGGGCGGTCGTTCATTCGTTCTAGATCGG
AGTAGAATACTGTTTCAAACTACCTGGTGTATTTATTAATTTTGGAACTGTATGTGTGTGTCATACATCT
TCATAGTTACGAGTTTAAGATGGATGGAAATATCGATCTAGGATAGGTATACATGTTGATGTGGGTTTTA
CTGATGCATATACATGATGGCATATGCAGCATCTATTCATATGCTCTAACCTTGAGTACCTATCTATTAT
AATAAACAAGTATGTTTTATAATTATTTTGATCTTGATATACTTGGATGATGGCATATGCAGCAGCTATA
TGTGGATTTTTTTAGCCCTGCCTTCATACGCTATTTATTTGCTTGGTACTGTTTCTTTTGTCGATGCTCA
CCCTGTTGTTTGGTGTTACTTCTGCAGGCCATTGAGACCACGAAGTGGCTCTTCAGTGGACGAAAGGGCC
TCGTGATACGCCTATTTTTATAGGTTAATGTCATGATAATAATGGTTTCTTAGACGTCAGGTGGCACTTT
TCGGGGAAATGTGCGCGGAACCCCTATTTGTTTATTTTTCTAAATACATTCAAATATGTATCCGCTCATG
AGACAATAACCCTGATAAATGCTTCAATAATATTGAAAAAGGAAGAGTATGCGCTCACGCAACTGGTCCA
GAACCTTGACCGAACGCAGCGGTGGTAACGGCGCAGTGGCGGTTTTCATGGCTTGTTATGACTGTTTTTT
TTTGGGGTACAGTCTATGCCTCGGGCATCCAAGCAGCAAGCGCGTTACGCCGTGGGTCGATGTTTGATGT
TATGGAGCAGCAACGATGTTACGCAGCAGGGCAGTCGCCCTAAAACAAAGTTAAACATCATGAGGGAAGC
GGTGATCGCCGAAGTATCGACTCAACTATCAGAGGTAGTTGGCGTCATCGAGCGCCATCTCGAACCGACG
TTGCTGGCCGTACATTTGTACGGCTCCGCAGTGGATGGCGGCCTGAAGCCACACAGCGATATTGATTTGC
TGGTTACGGTGACCGTAAGGCTTGATGAAACAACGCGGCGAGCTTTGATCAACGACCTTTTGGAAACTTC
GGCTTCCCCTGGAGAGAGCGAGATTCTCCGCGCTGTAGAAGTCACCATTGTTGTGCACGACGACATCATT
CCGTGGCGTTATCCAGCTAAGCGCGAACTGCAATTTGGAGAATGGCAGCGCAATGACATTCTTGCAGGTA
TCTTCGAGCCAGCCACGATCGACATTGATCTGGCTATCTTGCTGACAAAAGCAAGAGAACATAGCGTTGC
CTTGGTAGGTCCAGCGGCGGAGGAACTCTTTGATCCGGTTCCTGAACAGGATCTATTTGAGGCGCTAAAT
GAAACCTTAACGCTATGGAACTCGCCGCCCGACTGGGCTGGCGATGAGCGAAATGTAGTGCTTACGTTGT
CCCGCATTTGGTACAGCGCAGTAACCGGCAAAATCGCGCCGAAGGATGTCGCTGCCGACTGGGCAATGGA
GCGCCTGCCGGCCCAGTATCAGCCCGTCATACTTGAAGCTAGACAGGCTTATCTTGGACAAGAAGAAGAT
CGCTTGGCCTCGCGCGCAGATCAGTTGGAAGAATTTGTCCATTACGTAAAAGGCGAGATCACCAAGGTAG
TCGGCAAATAACTGTCAGACCAAGTTTACTCATATATACTTTAGATTGATTTAAAACTTCATTTTTAATT
TAAAAGGATCTAGGTGAAGATCCTTTTTGATAATCTCATGACCAAAATCCCTTAACGTGAGTTTTCGTTC
CACTGAGCGTCAGACCCCGTAGAAAAGATCAAAGGATCTTC
